Addgene plasmid #27789: VCVV
Depositing lab: Steven Vogel. Depositing organization: National Institute on Alcohol Abuse & Alcoholism (NIAAA). Publication: Anomalous surplus energy transfer observed with multiple FRET acceptors. Koushik SV, Blank PS, Vogel SS. PLoS One. 2009 Nov 25;4(11):e8031. doi: 10.1371/journal.pone.0008031. PubMed 19946626.
Backbone
  Vector backbone: pEGFP-C1
  Backbone manufacturer: Clontech
  Backbone size w/o insert (bp): 3940
  Vector type: Mammalian Expression ; Stoichiometry standard
Growth in bacteria
  Bacterial resistance: Kanamycin, 50 μg/mL
  Growth temperature: 37°C
  Growth strain: DH5alpha
  Copy number: High Copy
Gene/Insert
  Gene/Insert name: Venus-Cerulean-Venus-Venus (alt name: VCVV)
  Insert size (bp): 2826
  Cloning method: Restriction Enzyme; 5′ cloning site NheI (not destroyed); 3′ cloning site BamHI (not destroyed)
  Sequencing primers: 5′ CCAAAATCAACGGGACTTTCC; 3′ CAGGTTCAGGGGGAGGTGTGG
Terms and licenses: Academic/Nonprofit Terms; Industry Terms: Not Available to Industry
Depositor comments: The 1st Venus can be excised using a NheI-BSP E1 double digest; Cerulean by BSP E1-BglII; the 2nd Venus by BglII-SalI and the last (3rd) Venus by SalI-BamHI. The full insert can be released by a NheI-BamHI double-digest. Due to the multiple fluorescent protein repeats in this plasmid, Addgene is unable to confirm the entire insert by sequencing. Please see Addgene's diagnostic digest for this plasmid by clicking the Notes from Addgene link above.
How to cite: VCVV was a gift from Steven Vogel (Addgene plasmid # 27789 ; http://n2t.net/addgene:27789 ; RRID:Addgene_27789)
