[The description below was written by a language model from this plasmid's Addgene catalogue record.]
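Description:
VCVV is a mammalian expression plasmid built on the Clontech pEGFP-C1 backbone (about 3.9 kb without insert) that encodes a single tandem fusion of four fluorescent proteins in the order Venus-Cerulean-Venus-Venus. The roughly 2.8 kb insert sits between NheI and BamHI sites, both of which are retained, so it appears to replace the backbone's original EGFP coding region. The record gives no feature table and does not name the promoter. pEGFP-C1 vectors normally drive expression from the CMV immediate-early promoter with an SV40 polyadenylation signal, but this is a general property of the backbone rather than something recorded for this plasmid. The plasmid is maintained in E. coli at high copy number under kanamycin selection.

The design places one Cerulean (cyan, FRET donor) in the same polypeptide as three Venus (yellow, FRET acceptor) units, giving a fixed 1:3 donor-to-acceptor ratio. The plasmid is catalogued as a stoichiometry standard, and the associated study examined energy transfer when a donor has several acceptors available. It therefore serves as a defined reference for FRET measurements and for calibrating fluorescent protein ratios in transfected cells. The cassette is modular, with each fluorescent protein flanked by unique restriction sites: the first Venus by NheI and BspEI, Cerulean by BspEI and BglII, the second Venus by BglII and SalI, and the third by SalI and BamHI. Individual units can therefore be excised or swapped, and the whole insert can be released with NheI and BamHI. Because of the repeated, near-identical coding sequences, the repository could not confirm the full insert by sequencing and relied on a diagnostic digest instead.
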