>Addgene plasmid #27789 | VCVV | addgene partial sequence | sequence record 34795 | 27789 with pEXFP-3 (5' CAGGTTCAGGGGGAGGTGTGG 3')
ACATAACTCACAATGTGGTATGGCTGATTATGATCAGTTATCTAGATCCGGTGGATCCCTTGTACAGCTC
GTCCATGCCGAGAGTGATCCCGGCGGCGGTCACGAACTCCAGCAGGACCATGTGATCGCGCTTCTCGTTG
GGGTCTTTGCTCAGCTTGGACTGGTAGCTCAGGTAGTGGTTGTCGGGCAGCAGCACGGGGCCGTCGCCGA
TGGGGGTGTTCTGCTGGTAGTGGTCGGCGAGCTGCACGCCGCCGTCCTCGATGTTGTGGCGGATCTTGAA
GTTGGCCTTGATGCCGTTCTTCTGCTTGTCGGCGGTGATATAGACGTTGTGGCTGTTGTAGTTGTACTCC
AGCTTGTGCCCCAGGATGTTGCCGTCCTCCTTGAAGTCGATGCCCTTCAGCTCGATGCGGTTCACCAGGG
TGTCGCCCTCGAACTTCACCTCGGCGCGGGTCTTGTAGTTGCCGTCGTCCTTGAAGAAGATGGTGCGCTC
CTGGACGTAGCCTTCGGGCATGGCGGACTTGAAGAAGTCGTGCTGCTTCATGTGGTCGGGGTAGCGGGCG
AAGCACTGCAGGCCGTAGCCGAGGGTGGTCACGAGGGTGGGCCAGGGCACGGGCAGCTTGCCGGTGGTGC
AGATGAGCTTCAGGGTCAGCTTGCCGTAGGTGGCATCGCCCTCGCCCTCGCCGGACACGCTGAACTTGTG
GCCGTTTACGTCGCCGTCCAGCTCGACCAGGATGGGCACCACCCCGGTGAACAGCTCCTCGCCCTTGCTC
ACCCGTCGACTGCAGAATTCC
