>Addgene plasmid #27789 | VCVV | addgene partial sequence | sequence record 34796 | 27789 with CMV-F
TAGCAGAGCTGGTTTAGTGACCGTCAGATCCGCTAGCGCTACCGGTCGCCACCATGGTGAGCAAGGGCGA
GGAGCTGTTCACCGGGGTGGTGCCCATCCTGGTCGAGCTGGACGGCGACGTAAACGGCCACAAGTTCAGC
GTGTCCGGCGAGGGCGAGGGCGATGCCACCTACGGCAAGCTGACCCTGAAGCTCATCTGCACCACCGGCA
AGCTGCCCGTGCCCTGGCCCACCCTCGTGACCACCCTCGGCTACGGCCTGCAGTGCTTCGCCCGCTACCC
CGACCACATGAAGCAGCACGACTTCTTCAAGTCCGCCATGCCCGAAGGCTACGTCCAGGAGCGCACCATC
TTCTTCAAGGACGACGGCAACTACAAGACCCGCGCCGAGGTGAAGTTCGAGGGCGACACCCTGGTGAACC
GCATCGAGCTGAAGGGCATCGACTTCAAGGAGGACGGCAACATCCTGGGGCACAAGCTGGAGTACAACTA
CAACAGCCACAACGTCTATATCACCGCCGACAAGCAGAAGAACGGCATCAAGGCCAACTTCAAGATCCGC
CACAACATCGAGGACGGCGGCGTGCAGCTCGCCGACCACTACCAGCAGAACACCCCCATCGGCGACGGCC
CCGTGCTGCTGCCCGACAACCACTACCTGAGCTACCAGTCCAAGCTGAGCAAAGACCCCAACGAGAAGCG
CGATCACATGGTCCTGCTGGAGTTCGTGACCGCCGCCGGGATCACTCTCGGCATGGACGAGCTGTACAAG
TCCGGAGGAGGTGGAAGCAAGGGCGAGGAGCTGTTCACCGGGGTGGTGCCCATCCTGGTCGAGCTGGACG
GCGACGTAAACGGCCACAAGTTCAGCGTGTCCGGCGAGGGCGAGGGCGATGCCACCTACGGCAAGCTGAC
CCTGAAGTTCATCTGCACCACCGGCAAGCTGCCCGTGCCCTGGCCCACCCTCGTGACCACCCTGACCTGG
GGCGTG
